>Addgene plasmid #221438 | pcDNA5-FRT/T0-eGFP-NFATC2IP SLD2 | addgene full sequence | sequence record 437477 | Addgene NGS Result
GACGGATCGGGAGATCTCCCGATCCCCTATGGTGCACTCTCAGTACAATCTGCTCTGATGCCGCATAGTT
AAGCCAGTATCTGCTCCCTGCTTGTGTGTTGGAGGTCGCTGAGTAGTGCGCGAGCAAAATTTAAGCTACA
ACAAGGCAAGGCTTGACCGACAATTGCATGAAGAATCTGCTTAGGGTTAGGCGTTTTGCGCTGCTTCGCG
ATGTACGGGCCAGATATACGCGTTGACATTGATTATTGACTAGTTATTAATAGTAATCAATTACGGGGTC
ATTAGTTCATAGCCCATATATGGAGTTCCGCGTTACATAACTTACGGTAAATGGCCCGCCTGGCTGACCG
CCCAACGACCCCCGCCCATTGACGTCAATAATGACGTATGTTCCCATAGTAACGCCAATAGGGACTTTCC
ATTGACGTCAATGGGTGGAGTATTTACGGTAAACTGCCCACTTGGCAGTACATCAAGTGTATCATATGCC
AAGTACGCCCCCTATTGACGTCAATGACGGTAAATGGCCCGCCTGGCATTATGCCCAGTACATGACCTTA
TGGGACTTTCCTACTTGGCAGTACATCTACGTATTAGTCATCGCTATTACCATGGTGATGCGGTTTTGGC
AGTACATCAATGGGCGTGGATAGCGGTTTGACTCACGGGGATTTCCAAGTCTCCACCCCATTGACGTCAA
TGGGAGTTTGTTTTGGCACCAAAATCAACGGGACTTTCCAAAATGTCGTAACAACTCCGCCCCATTGACG
CAAATGGGCGGTAGGCGTGTACGGTGGGAGGTCTATATAAGCAGAGCTCTCCCTATCAGTGATAGAGATC
TCCCTATCAGTGATAGAGATCGTCGACGAGCTCGTTTAGTGAACCGTCAGATCGCCTGGAGACGCCATCC
ACGCTGTTTTGACCTCCATAGAAGACACCGGGACCGATCCAGCCTCCGGACTCTAGCGTTTAAACTTAAG
CTTGGTACCATGGTGAGCAAGGGCGAGGAGCTGTTCACCGGGGTGGTGCCCATCCTGGTCGAGCTGGACG
GCGACGTAAACGGCCACAAGTTCAGCGTGTCCGGCGAGGGCGAGGGCGATGCCACCTACGGCAAGCTGAC
CCTGAAGTTCATCTGCACCACCGGCAAGCTGCCCGTGCCCTGGCCCACCCTCGTGACCACCCTGACCTAC
GGCGTGCAGTGCTTCAGCCGCTACCCCGACCACATGAAGCAGCACGACTTCTTCAAGTCCGCCATGCCCG
AAGGCTACGTCCAGGAGCGCACCATCTTCTTCAAGGACGACGGCAACTACAAGACCCGCGCCGAGGTGAA
GTTCGAGGGCGACACCCTGGTGAACCGCATCGAGCTGAAGGGCATCGACTTCAAGGAGGACGGCAACATC
CTGGGGCACAAGCTGGAGTACAACTACAACAGCCACAACGTCTATATCATGGCCGACAAGCAGAAGAACG
GCATCAAGGTGAACTTCAAGATCCGCCACAACATCGAGGACGGCAGCGTGCAGCTCGCCGACCACTACCA
GCAGAACACCCCCATCGGCGACGGCCCCGTGCTGCTGCCCGACAACCACTACCTGAGCACCCAGTCCGCC
CTGAGCAAAGACCCCAACGAGAAGCGCGATCACATGGTCCTGCTGGAGTTCGTGACCGCCGCCGGGATCA
CTCTCGGCATGGACGAGCTGTACAAGGGCGCGCCACAACAGCTCCAGCTCCGGGTGCAGGGAAAGGAGAA
ACACCAGACACTGGAAGTCTCACTGTCTCGAGATTCCCCTCTAAAGACCCTCATGTCCCACTATGAGGAG
GCCATGGGACTGTCGGGACGGAAGCTCTCCTTCTTCTTTGATGGGACAAAGCTTTCAGGCAGGGAGCTGC
CAGCTGACCTGGGCATGGAATCTGGGGACCTCATTGAGGTCTGGGGCTGAGATATCCATCACACTGGCGG
CCGCTCGAGTCTAGAGGGCCCGTTTAAACCCGCTGATCAGCCTCGACTGTGCCTTCTAGTTGCCAGCCAT
CTGTTGTTTGCCCCTCCCCCGTGCCTTCCTTGACCCTGGAAGGTGCCACTCCCACTGTCCTTTCCTAATA
AAATGAGGAAATTGCATCGCATTGTCTGAGTAGGTGTCATTCTATTCTGGGGGGTGGGGTGGGGCAGGAC
AGCAAGGGGGAGGATTGGGAAGACAATAGCAGGCATGCTGGGGATGCGGTGGGCTCTATGGCTTCTGAGG
CGGAAAGAACCAGCTGGGGCTCTAGGGGGTATCCCC
[124 nt withheld, positions 2277-2400]
C
[91 nt withheld, positions 2402-2492]
AGGGTGATGGTTCACGTACCTAGAAGTTCCTATTCCGAAGTTCCTATTCTCTAGAAAGTATAGGAACTTC
CTTGGCCAAAAAGCCTGAACTCACCGCGACGTCTGTCGAGAAGTTTCTGATCGAAAAGTTCGACAGCGTC
TCCGACCTGATGCAGCTCTCGGAGGGCGAAGAATCTCGTGCTTTCAGCTTCGATGTAGGAGGGCGTGGAT
ATGTCCTGCGGGTAAATAGCTGCGCCGATGGTTTCTACAAAGATCGTTATGTTTATCGGCACTTTGCATC
GGCCGCGCTCCCGATTCCGGAAGTGCTTGACATTGGGGAGTTCAGCGAGAGCCTGACCTATTGCATCTCC
CGCCGTGCACAGGGTGTCACGTTGCAAGACCTGCCTGAAACCGAACTGCCCGCTGTTCTGCAGCCGGTCG
CGGAGGCCATGGATGCGATCGCTGCGGCCGATCTTAGCCAGACGAGCGGGTTCGGCCCATTCGGACCGCA
AGGAATCGGTCAATACACTACATGGCGTGATTTCATATGCGCGATTGCTGATCCCCATGTGTATCACTGG
CAAACTGTGATGGACGACACCGTCAGTGCGTCCGTCGCGCAGGCTCTCGATGAGCTGATGCTTTGGGCCG
AGGACTGCCCCGAAGTCCGGCACCTCGTGCACGCGGATTTCGGCTCCAACAATGTCCTGACGGACAATGG
CCGCATAACAGCGGTCATTGACTGGAGCGAGGCGATGTTCGGGGATTCCCAATACGAGGTCGCCAACATC
TTCTTCTGGAGGCCGTGGTTGGCTTGTATGGAGCAGCAGACGCGCTACTTCGAGCGGAGGCATCCGGAGC
TTGCAGGATCGCCGCGGCTCCGGGCGTATATGCTCCGCATTGGTCTTGACCAACTCTATCAGAGCTTGGT
TGACGGCAATTTCGATGATGCAGCTTGGGCGCAGGGTCGATGCGACGCAATCGTCCGATCCGGAGCCGGG
ACTGTCGGGCGTACACAAATCGCCCGCAGAAGCGCGGCCGTCTGGACCGATGGCTGTGTAGAAGTACTCG
CCGATAGTGGAAACCGACGCCCCAGCACTCGTCCGAGGGCAAAGGAATAGCACGTACTACGAGATTTCGA
TTCCACCGCCGCCTTCTATGAAAGGTTGGGCTTCGGAATCGTTTTCCGGGACGCCGGCTGGATGATCCTC
CAGCGCGGGGATCTCATGCTGGAGTTCTTCGCCCACCCCAACTTGTTTATTGCAGCTTATAATGGTTACA
AATAAAGCAATAGCATCACAAATTTCACAAATAAAGCATTTTTTTCACTGCATTCTAGTTGTGGTTTGTC
CAAACTCATCAATGTATCTTATCATGTCTGTATACCGTCGACCTCTAGCTAGAGCTTGGCGTAATCATGG
TCATAGCTGTTTCCTGTGTGAAATTGTTATCCGCTCACAATTCCACACAACATACGAGCCGGAAGCATAA
AGTGTAAAGCCTGGGGTGCCTAATGAGTGAGCTAACTCACATTAATTGCGTTGCGCTCACTGCCCGCTTT
CCAGTCGGGAAACCTGTCGTGCCAGCTGCATTAATGAATCGGCCAACGCGCGGGGAGAGGCGGTTTGCGT
ATTGGGCGCTCTTCCGCTTCCTCGCTCACTGACTCGCTGCGCTCGGTCGTTCGGCTGCGGCGAGCGGTAT
CAGCTCACTCAAAGGCGGTAATACGGTTATCCACAGAATCAGGGGATAACGCAGGAAAGAACATGTGAGC
AAAAGGCCAGCAAAAGGCCAGGAACCGTAAAAAGGCCGCGTTGCTGGCGTTTTTCCATAGGCTCCGCCCC
CCTGACGAGCATCACAAAAATCGACGCTCAAGTCAGAGGTGGCGAAACCCGACAGGACTATAAAGATACC
AGGCGTTTCCCCCTGGAAGCTCCCTCGTGCGCTCTCCTGTTCCGACCCTGCCGCTTACCGGATACCTGTC
CGCCTTTCTCCCTTCGGGAAGCGTGGCGCTTTCTCATAGCTCACGCTGTAGGTATCTCAGTTCGGTGTAG
GTCGTTCGCTCCAAGCTGGGCTGTGTGCACGAACCCCCCGTTCAGCCCGACCGCTGCGCCTTATCCGGTA
ACTATCGTCTTGAGTCCAACCCGGTAAGACACGACTTATCGCCACTGGCAGCAGCCACTGGTAACAGGAT
TAGCAGAGCGAGGTATGTAGGCGGTGCTACAGAGTTCTTGAAGTGGTGGCCTAACTACGGCTACACTAGA
AGAACAGTATTTGGTATCTGCGCTCTGCTGAAGCCAGTTACCTTCGGAAAAAGAGTTGGTAGCTCTTGAT
CCGGCAAACAAACCACCGCTGGTAGCGGTGGTTTTTTTGTTTGCAAGCAGCAGATTACGCGCAGAAAAAA
AGGATCTCAAGAAGATCCTTTGATCTTTTCTACGGGGTCTGACGCTCAGTGGAACGAAAACTCACGTTAA
GGGATTTTGGTCATGAGATTATCAAAAAGGATCTTCACCTAGATCCTTTTAAATTAAAAATGAAGTTTTA
AATCAATCTAAAGTATATATGAGTAAACTTGGTCTGACAGTTACCAATGCTTAATCAGTGAGGCACCTAT
CTCAGCGATCTGTCTATTTCGTTCATCCATAGTTGCCTGACTCCCCGTCGTGTAGATAACTACGATACGG
GAGGGCTTACCATCTGGCCCCAGTGCTGCAATGATACCGCGAGACCCACGCTCACCGGCTCCAGATTTAT
CAGCAATAAACCAGCCAGCCGGAAGGGCCGAGCGCAGAAGTGGTCCTGCAACTTTATCCGCCTCCATCCA
GTCTATTAATTGTTGCCGGGAAGCTAGAGTAAGTAGTTCGCCAGTTAATAGTTTGCGCAACGTTGTTGCC
ATTGCTACAGGCATCGTGGTGTCACGCTCGTCGTTTGGTATGGCTTCATTCAGCTCCGGTTCCCAACGAT
CAAGGCGAGTTACATGATCCCCCATGTTGTGCAAAAAAGCGGTTAGCTCCTTCGGTCCTCCGATCGTTGT
CAGAAGTAAGTTGGCCGCAGTGTTATCACTCATGGTTATGGCAGCACTGCATAATTCTCTTACTGTCATG
CCATCCGTAAGATGCTTTTCTGTGACTGGTGAGTACTCAACCAAGTCATTCTGAGAATAGTGTATGCGGC
GACCGAGTTGCTCTTGCCCGGCGTCAATACGGGATAATACCGCGCCACATAGCAGAACTTTAAAAGTGCT
CATCATTGGAAAACGTTCTTCGGGGCGAAAACTCTCAAGGATCTTACCGCTGTTGAGATCCAGTTCGATG
TAACCCACTCGTGCACCCAACTGATCTTCAGCATCTTTTACTTTCACCAGCGTTTCTGGGTGAGCAAAAA
CAGGAAGGCAAAATGCCGCAAAAAAGGGAATAAGGGCGACACGGAAATGTTGAATACTCATACTCTTCCT
TTTTCAATATTATTGAAGCATTTATCAGGGTTATTGTCTCATGAGCGGATACATATTTGAATGTATTTAG
AAAAATAAACAAATAGGGGTTCCGCGCACATTTCCCCGAAAAGTGCCACCTGACGTC
Features (pLannotate 1.2.2; 22 found; start..end, strand, type, name):
     28..80      -  misc_feature   bom (fragment): basis of mobility region from pBR322
    235..614     +  enhancer       CMV enhancer: human cytomegalovirus immediate early enhancer
    615..818     +  promoter       CMV promoter: human cytomegalovirus (CMV) immediate early promoter
    820..839     +  promoter       PLtetO-1 promoter (fragment): modified phage lambda PL promoter with tet operator sites (Lutz and Bujard, 1997)
    841..860     +  promoter       PLtetO-1 promoter (fragment): modified phage lambda PL promoter with tet operator sites (Lutz and Bujard, 1997)
    868..901     +  promoter       TRE3GV promoter (fragment): 3rd-generation Tet-responsive promoter that can be activated by binding of Tet-On® 3G, optimized for retroviral and lentiviral vectors
    990..1706    +  CDS            EGFP: EGFP is a basic (constitutively fluorescent) green fluorescent protein published in 1996, derived from Aequorea victoria. It is reported to be a rapidly-maturing weak dimer with moderate acid sensitivity.
   1716..1937    +  CDS            NFATC2IP (fragment): NF2IP_HUMAN - Also known as NIP45. Experimental evidence at protein level: Swiss-Prot protein existence level 1. In T-helper 2 (Th2) cells, regulates the magnitude of NFAT- driven transcription of a specific subset of cytokine genes, including IL3, IL4, IL5 and IL13, but not IL2. Recruits PRMT1 to the IL4 promoter; this leads to enhancement of histone H4 'Arg-3'-methylation and facilitates subsequent histone acetylation at the IL4 locus, thus promotes robust cytokine expression (By similarity). Down-regulates formation of poly-SUMO chains by UBE2I/UBC9 (By similarity). From Homo sapiens (Human
   2007..2231    +  polyA_signal   bGH poly(A) signal: bovine growth hormone polyadenylation signal
   2235..2256    +  promoter       SV40 promoter (fragment): SV40 enhancer and early promoter
   2277..2510    +  rep_origin     f1 ori (fragment) (sequence partly withheld): f1 bacteriophage origin of replication; arrow indicates direction of (+) strand synthesis
   2515..2562    +  protein_bind   FRT: FLP-mediated recombination occurs in the 8-bp core sequence TCTAGAAA (Turan and Bode, 2011). FLP recombinase from the Saccharomyces cerevisiae 2μ plasmid
   2570..3592    +  CDS            HygR: hygromycin B phosphotransferase confers resistance to hygromycin
   3602..3727    +  CDS            ble (fragment): BLE_KLEPN - Experimental evidence at protein level: Swiss-Prot protein existence level 1. Binding protein with a strong affinity to the bleomycin family of antibiotics. Binds to CL990; an antimitotic-antibiotic compound. From Klebsiella pneumoniae.
   3722..3843    +  polyA_signal   SV40 poly(A) signal: SV40 polyadenylation signal
   3916..3932    -  protein_bind   lac operator: The lac repressor binds to the lac operator to inhibit transcription in E. coli. This inhibition can be relieved by adding lactose or isopropyl-β-D-thiogalactopyranoside (IPTG). lac repressor encoded by lacI
   3940..3970    -  promoter       lac promoter: promoter for the E. coli lac operon
   3985..4006    -  protein_bind   CAP binding site: CAP binding activates transcription in the presence of cAMP. E. coli catabolite activator protein
   4019..4111    -  CDS            lacI (fragment): lac repressor; lacI; The lac repressor binds to the lac operator to inhibit transcription in E. coli. This inhibition can be relieved by adding lactose or isopropyl-β-D-thiogalactopyranoside (IPTG).
   4294..4882    -  rep_origin     ori: high-copy-number ColE1/pMB1/pBR322/pUC origin of replication
   5053..5913    -  CDS            AmpR: β-lactamase; bla; confers resistance to ampicillin, carbenicillin, and related antibiotics
   5914..6018    -  promoter       AmpR promoter: bla
