[The description below was written by a language model from this plasmid's Addgene catalogue record and pLannotate feature annotations shown in this document.]
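Description:
pcDNA5-FRT/T0-eGFP-NFATC2IP SLD2 is a 6,049 bp mammalian expression plasmid built on a pcDNA5/FRT/TO-type backbone that already carries eGFP. In bacteria it is maintained as a high-copy plasmid through a ColE1/pUC-type origin and selected with ampicillin via the β-lactamase gene. Fragments of an f1 origin, lac promoter/operator region and pBR322 bom site are backbone remnants with no role in the payload.

The expression cassette is driven by the human CMV immediate-early enhancer and promoter. It is followed directly by two short tet operator sequences, which the annotation software labels as PLtetO-1 and TRE3GV fragments. In cells that express the Tet repressor, these operators keep transcription off until tetracycline or doxycycline is added. In cells lacking the repressor, the promoter behaves constitutively. Downstream lies EGFP fused in frame at the N terminus of a 225 bp fragment of human NFATC2IP (also known as NIP45) encoding only SUMO-like domain 2, residues 345–418, with residues 1–344 removed. The transcript ends at a bovine growth hormone polyadenylation signal.

After this cassette sits an FRT site immediately upstream of a hygromycin phosphotransferase coding sequence and an SV40 poly(A) signal. No complete promoter is annotated ahead of the hygromycin gene. This matches the Flp-In design, in which FLP-mediated recombination into a genomic FRT landing site places the gene behind a resident promoter, so hygromycin resistance reports correct single-copy integration. The plasmid can therefore be used for transient transfection or to generate isogenic, inducible stable lines. It allows the isolated SLD2 domain to be localised and functionally tested, and the associated publication concerns NFATC2IP in SUMO-dependent genome integrity.
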