Addgene plasmid #221438: pcDNA5-FRT/T0-eGFP-NFATC2IP SLD2
Purpose: Mammalian expression vector of eGFP tagged NFATC2IP SUMO-like domain 2 (SLD2, aa 345-418)
Depositing lab: Daniel Durocher. Depositing organization: Sinai Health System. Publication: NFATC2IP is a mediator of SUMO-dependent genome integrity. Cho T, Hoeg L, Setiaputra D, Durocher D. Genes Dev. 2024 Apr 17;38(5-6):233-252. doi: 10.1101/gad.350914.123. PubMed 38503515.
Backbone
  Vector backbone: pcDNA5-eGFP-FRT-T0
  Backbone manufacturer: ThermoFisher
  Backbone size w/o insert (bp): 5824
  Total vector size (bp): 6049
  Vector type: Mammalian Expression
  Selectable markers: Hygromycin
Growth in bacteria
  Bacterial resistance: Ampicillin, 100 μg/mL
  Growth temperature: 37°C
  Growth strain: DH5alpha
  Copy number: High Copy
Gene/Insert
  Gene/Insert name: NFATC2IP
  Species: H. sapiens (human)
  Insert size (bp): 225
  Mutation: Amino acids 1-344 of NFATC2IP deleted
  Entrez Gene: NFATC2IP (a.k.a. ESC2, NIP45, RAD60)
  Promoter: CMV
  Tag / fusion protein: eGFP (N terminal on insert)
  Cloning method: Other
  Sequencing primers: 5′ cgcaaatgggcggtaggcgtg
Terms and licenses: Academic/Nonprofit Terms; Industry Terms
How to cite: pcDNA5-FRT/T0-eGFP-NFATC2IP SLD2 was a gift from Daniel Durocher (Addgene plasmid # 221438 ; http://n2t.net/addgene:221438 ; RRID:Addgene_221438)
